>Addgene plasmid #145348 | pmCellFree_KA1_ZIKV NS5 | addgene full sequence | sequence record 305777 | Addgene NGS Result
TCCTGCATCTTTTAATCAAATCCCAAGATGTGTATAAACGCGCCGGTATGTACAGGAAGAGGTTTATACT
AAACTGTTACATTGCAAACGTGGTTTCGTGTGCCAAGTGTGAAAACCGATGTTTAATCAAGGCTCTGACG
CATTTCTACAACCACGACTCCAAGTGTGTGGGTGAAGTCATGCATCTTTTAATCAAATCCCAAGATGTGT
ATAAACCACCAAACTGCCAAAAAATGAAAACTGTCGACAAGCTCTGTCCGTTTGCTGGCAACTGCAAGGG
TCTCAATCCTATTTGTAATTATTGAATAATAAAACAATTATAAATGTCAAATTTGTTTTTTATTAACGAT
ACAAACCAAACGCAACAAGAACATTTGTAGTATTATCTATAATTGAAAACGCGTAGTTATAATCGCTGAG
GTAATATTTAAAATCATTTTCAAATGATTCACAGTTAATTTGCGACAATATAATTTTATTTTCACATAAA
CTAGACGCCTTGTCGTCTTCTTCTTCGTATTCCTTCTCTTTTTCATTTTTCTCTTCATAAAAATTAACAT
AGTTATTATCGTATCCATATATGTATCTATCGTATAGAGTAAATTTTTTGTTGTCATAAATATATATGTC
TTTTTTAATGGGGTGTATAGTACCGCTGCGCATAGTTTTTCTGTAATTTACAACAGTGCTATTTTCTGGT
AGTTCTTCGGAGTGTGTTGCTTTAATTATTAAATTTATATAATCAATGAATTTGGGATCGTCGGTTTTGT
ACAATATGTTGCCGGCATAGTACGCAGCTTCTTCTAGTTCAATTACACCATTTTTTAGCAGCACCGGATT
AACATAACTTTCCAAAATGTTGTACGAACCGTTAAACAAAAACAGTTCACCTCCCTTTTCTATACTATTG
TCTGCGAGCAGTTGTTTGTTGTTAAAAATAACAGCCATTGTAATGAGACGCACAAACTAATATCACAAAC
TGGAAATGTCTATCAATATATAGTTGCTGATGGCCGGCCGTAATGAGACGCACAAACTAATATCACAAAC
TGGAAATGTCTATCAATATATAGTTGCTCTAGTTATTAATAGTAATCAATTACGGGGTCATTAGTTCATA
GCCCATATATGGAGTTCCGCGTTACATAACTTACGGTAAATGGCCCGCCTGGCTGACCGCCCAACGACCC
CCGCCCATTGACGTCAATAATGACGTATGTTCCCATAGTAACGCCAATAGGGACTTTCCATTGACGTCAA
TGGGTGGAGTATTTACGGTAAACTGCCCACTTGGCAGTACATCAAGTGTATCATATGCCAAGTACGCCCC
CTATTGACGTCAATGACGGTAAATGGCCCGCCTGGCATTATGCCCAGTACATGACCTTATGGGACTTTCC
TACTTGGCAGTACATCTACGTATTAGTCATCGCTATTACCATGCATGGTCGAGGTGAGCCCCACGTTCTG
CTTCACTCTCCCCATCTCCCCCCCCTCCCCACCCCCAATTTTGTATTTATTTATTTTTTAATTATTTTGT
GCAGCGATGGGGGCGGGGGGGGGGGGGGGGCGCGCGCCGGGGGGGGGGGGGGGGGGGGGGGGGGGGGGGG
GGGGGGGGCGGAGAGGTGCGGCGGCAGCCAATCAGAGCGGCGCGCTCCGAAAGTTTCCTTTTATGGCGAG
GCGGCGGCGGCGGCGGCCCTATAAAAAGCGAAGCGCGCGGCGGGCGGGAGTCGCTGCGCGCTGCCTTCGC
CCCGTGCCCCGCTCCGCCGCCGCCTCGCGCCGCCCGCCCCGGCTCTGACTGACCGCGTTACTCCCACAGG
TGAGCGGGCGGGACGGCCCTTCTCCTTCGGGCTGTAATTAGCGCTTGGTTTAATGACGGCTTGTTTCTTT
TCTGTGGCTGCGTGAAAGCCTTGAGGGGCTCCGGGAGGGCCCTTTGTGCGGGGGGAGCGGCTCGGGGCTG
TCCGCGGGGGGACGGCTGCCTTCGGGGGGGACGGGGCAGGGCGGGGTTCGGCTTCTGGCGTGTGACCGGC
GGCTCTAGAGCCTCTGCTAACCATGTTCATGCCTTCTTCTTTTTCCTACAGCTCCTGGGCAACGTGCTGG
TTATTGTGCTGTCTCATCATTTTGGCAAAGAATTGGATCGGACGTCTAATACGACTCACTATAGGGACAT
CTTAAGTTTATTTTATTTTATTTTATTTTATTTTATTTTATTTTATTTTATTTTATTTTATTTTATTTAA
CCATGACAGTAATGTATAAAGTCTGTAAAGACATTAAACACGTAAGTGAAACCATGGGCACCTCTGGTCA
CCACCATCACCACCATCACCACGGCACAAGCAAGGGCGAGGAGCTGTTCACCGGGGTGGTGCCCATCCTG
GTCGAGTTGGACGGCGACGTAAACGGCCACAAGTTCAGCGTGTCCGGCGAGGGCGAGGGCGATGCCACCT
ACGGCAAGCTGACCCTGAAGTTCATCTGCACCACCGGCAAGCTGCCCGTGCCCTGGCCCACCCTCGTGAC
CACCCTGACCTACGGCGTGCAGTGCTTCAGCCGCTACCCCGACCACATGAAGCAGCACGACTTCTTCAAG
TCCGCCATGCCCGAAGGCTACGTCCAGGAGCGCACCATCTTCTTCAAGGACGACGGCAACTACAAGACCC
GCGCCGAGGTGAAGTTCGAGGGCGACACCCTGGTGAACCGCATCGAGCTGAAGGGCATCGACTTCAAGGA
GGACGGCAACATCCTGGGGCACAAGCTGGAGTACAACTACAACAGCCACAACGTCTATATCATGGCCGAC
AAGCAGAAGAACGGCATCAAGGTGAACTTCAAGATCCGCCACAACATCGAGGACGGCAGCGTGCAGCTCG
CCGACCACTACCAGCAGAACACCCCCATCGGCGACGGCCCCGTGCTGCTGCCCGACAACCACTACCTGAG
CACCCAGTCCGCCCTGAGCAAAGACCCCAACGAGAAGCGCGATCACATGGTCCTGCTGGAGTTCGTGACC
GCCGCCGGGATCACTCTCGGCATGGACGAGCTATACAAGCTGGAGGTGCTCTTCCAGGGTCCGACAAGTT
TGTACAAAAAAGCAGGCTTCGGAGGTGGGACGGGAGAGACTCTGGGAGAGAAGTGGAAAGCTCGTCTGAA
TCAGATGTCGGCCCTGGAGTTCTACTCTTATAAAAAGTCAGGTATCACTGAAGTGTGTAGAGAGGAGGCT
CGCCGTGCCCTCAAGGATGGAGTGGCCACAGGAGGACATGCCGTATCCCGGGGAAGTGCAAAGATCAGAT
GGTTGGAGGAGAGAGGATATCTGCAGCCCTATGGGAAGGTTGTTGACCTCGGATGTGGCAGAGGGGGCTG
GAGCTATTATGCCGCCACCATCCGCAAAGTGCAGGAGGTGAGAGGATACACAAAGGGAGGTCCCGGTCAT
GAAGAACCCATGCTGGTGCAAAGCTATGGGTGGAACATAGTTCGTCTCAAGAGTGGAGTGGACGTCTTCC
ACATGGCGGCTGAGCCGTGTGACACTCTGCTGTGTGACATAGGTGAGTCATCATCTAGTCCTGAAGTGGA
AGAGACACGAACACTCAGAGTGCTCTCTATGGTGGGGGACTGGCTTGAAAAAAGACCAGGGGCCTTCTGT
ATAAAGGTGCTGTGCCCATACACCAGCACTATGATGGAAACGATGGAGCGACTGCAACGTAGGCATGGGG
GAGGATTAGTCAGAGTGCCATTGTGTCGCAACTCCACACATGAGATGTACTGGGTCTCTGGGGCAAAGAG
CAACATCATAAAAAGTGTGTCCACCACAAGTCAGCTCCTCCTGGGACGCATGGATGGCCCCAGGAGGCCA
GTGAAATATGAGGAGGATGTGAACCTCGGCTCGGGTACACGAGCTGTGGCAAGCTGTGCTGAGGCTCCTA
ACATGAAAATCATCGGCAGGCGCATTGAGAGAATCCGCAATGAACATGCAGAAACATGGTTTCTTGATGA
AAACCACCCATACAGGACATGGGCCTACCACGGGAGCTACGAAGCCCCCACGCAAGGATCAGCGTCTTCC
CTCGTGAACGGGGTTGTTAGACTCCTGTCAAAGCCTTGGGACGTGGTGACTGGAGTTACAGGAATAGCCA
TGACTGACACCACACCATACGGCCAACAAAGAGTCTTCAAAGAAAAAGTGGACACCAGGGTGCCAGATCC
CCAAGAAGGCACTCGCCAGGTAATGAACATAGTCTCTTCCTGGCTGTGGAAGGAGCTGGGGAAACGCAAG
CGGCCACGCGTCTGCACCAAAGAAGAGTTTATCAACAAGGTGCGCAGCAATGCAGCACTGGGAGCAATAT
TTGAAGAGGAAAAAGAATGGAAGACGGCTGTGGAAGCTGTGAATGATCCAAGGTTTTGGGCCCTAGTGGA
TAGGGAGAGAGAACACCACCTGAGAGGAGAGTGTCACAGCTGTGTGTACAACATGATGGGAAAAAGAGAA
AAGAAGCAAGGAGAGTTCGGGAAAGCAAAAGGTAGCCGCGCCATCTGGTACATGTGGTTGGGAGCCAGAT
TCTTGGAGTTTGAAGCCCTTGGATTCTTGAACGAGGACCATTGGATGGGAAGAGAAAACTCAGGAGGTGG
AGTCGAAGGGTTAGGATTGCAAAGACTTGGATACATTCTAGAAGAAATGAATCGGGCACCAGGAGGAAAG
ATGTACGCAGATGACACTGCTGGCTGGGACACCCGCATTAGTAAGTTTGATCTGGAGAATGAAGCTCTGA
TTACCAACCAAATGGAGGAAGGGCACAGAACTCTGGCGTTGGCCGTGATTAAATACACATACCAAAACAA
AGTGGTGAAGGTTCTCAGACCAGCTGAAGGAGGAAAAACAGTTATGGACATCATTTCAAGACAAGACCAG
AGAGGGAGTGGACAAGTTGTCACTTATGCTCTCAACACATTCACCAACTTGGTGGTGCAGCTTATCCGGA
ACATGGAAGCTGAGGAAGTGTTAGAGATGCAAGACTTATGGTTGTTGAGGAAGCCAGAGAAAGTGACCAG
ATGGTTGCAGAGCAATGGATGGGATAGACTCAAACGAATGGCGGTCAGTGGAGATGACTGCGTTGTGAAG
CCAATCGATGATAGGTTTGCACATGCCCTCAGGTTCTTGAATGACATGGGAAAAGTTAGGAAAGACACAC
AGGAGTGGAAACCCTCGACTGGATGGAGCAATTGGGAAGAAGTCCCGTTCTGCTCCCACCACTTCAACAA
GCTGTACCTCAAGGATGGGAGATCCATTGTGGTCCCTTGCCGCCACCAAGATGAACTGATTGGCCGAGCT
CGCGTCTCACCAGGGGCAGGATGGAGCATCCGGGAGACTGCCTGTCTTGCAAAATCATATGCGCAGATGT
GGCAGCTCCTTTATTTCCACAGAAGAGATCTTCGACTGATGGCTAATGCCATTTGCTCGGCTGTGCCAGT
TGACTGGGTACCAACTGGGAGAACCACCTGGTCAATCCACGGAAAGGGAGAATGGATGACCACTGAGGAC
ATGCTCATGGTGTGGAATAGAGTGTGGATTGAGGAGAACGACCATATGGAGGACAAGACTCCTGTAACAA
AATGGACAGACATTCCCTATCTAGGAAAAAGGGAGGACTTATGGTGTGGATCCCTTATAGGGCACAGACC
CCGCACCACTTGGGCTGAAAACATCAAAGACACAGTCAACATGGTGCGCAGGATCATAGGTGATGAAGAA
AAGTACATGGACTATCTATCCACCCAAGTCCGCTACTTGGGTGAGGAAGGGTCCACACCCGGAGTGTTGA
ACCCAGCTTTCTTGTACAAAGTGGTGTAAGCGGCCGCCAGCTTTCTAGACCAGTTTAAACATCACCATCA
CCATCACTAAGTGATTAACCTCAGGTGCAGGCTGCCTATCAGAAGGTGGTGGCTGGTGTGGCCAATGCCC
TGGCTCACAAATACCACTGAGATCGATCTTTTTCCCTCTGCCAAAAATTATGGGGACATCATGAAGCCCC
TTGAGCATCTGACTTCTGGCTAATAAAGGAAATTTATTTTCATTGCAATAGTGTGTTGGAATTTTTTGTG
TCTCTCACTCGGAAGGACATATGGGAGGGCAAATCATTTAAAACATCAGAATGAGTATTTGGTTTAGAGT
TTGGCAACATATGCCCATATGTAACTAGCATAACCCCTTGGGGCCTCTAAACGGGTCTTGAGGGGTTTTT
TGCTGAAAGCATGCGGAGGAAATTCTCCTTGAAGTTTCCCTGGTGTTCAAAGTAAAGGAGTTTGCACCAG
ACGCACCTCTGTTCACTGGTCCGGCGTATTAAAACACGATACATTGTTATTAGTACATTTATTAAGCGCT
AGATTCTGTGCGTTGTTGATTTACAGACAATTGTTGTACGTATTTTAATAATTCATTAAATTTATAATCT
TTAGGGTGGTATGTTAGAGCGAAAATCAAATGATTTTCAGCGTCTTTATATCTGAATTTAAATATTAAAT
CCTCAATAGATTTGTAAAATAGGTTTCGATTAGTTTCAAACAAGGGTTGTTTTTCCGAACCGATGGCTGG
ACTATCTAATGGATTTTCGCTCAACGCCACAAAACTTGCCAAATCTTGTAGCAGCAATCTAGCTTTGTCG
ATATTCGTTTGTGTTTTGTTTTGTAATAAAGGTTCGACGTCGTTCAAAATATTATGCGCTTTTGTATTTC
TTTCATCACTGTCGTTAGTGTACAATTGACTCGACGTAAACACGTTAAATAGAGCTTGGACATATTTAAC
ATCGGGCGTGTTAGCTTTATTAGGCCGATTATCGTCGTCGTCCCAACCCTCGTCGTTAGAAGTTGCTTCC
GAAGACGATTTTGCCATAGCCACACGACGCCTATTAATTGTGTCGGCTAACACGTCCGCGATCAAATTTG
TAGTTGAGCTTTTTGGAATTGCGATCGCATAACTTCGTATAGCATACATTATACGAAGTTATAAGCTCGG
AACGCTGCGCTCGGTCGTTCGGCTGCGGCGAGCGGTATCAGCTCACTCAAAGGCGGTAATACGGTTATCC
ACAGAATCAGGGGATAACGCAGGAAAGAACATGTGAGCAAAAGGCCAGCAAAAGGCCAGGAACCGTAAAA
AGGCCGCGTTGCTGGCGTTTTTCCATAGGCTCCGCCCCCTGACGAGCATCACAAAAATCGACGCTCAAGT
CAGAGGTGGCGAAACCCGACAGGACTATAAAGATACCAGGCGTTTCCCCCTGGAAGCTCCCTCGTGCGCT
CTCCTGTTCCGACCCTGCCGCTTACCGGATACCTGTCCGCCTTTCTCCCTTCGGGAAGCGTGGCGCTTTC
TCATAGCTCACGCTGTAGGTATCTCAGTTCGGTGTAGGTCGTTCGCTCCAAGCTGGGCTGTGTGCACGAA
CCCCCCGTTCAGCCCGACCGCTGCGCCTTATCCGGTAACTATCGTCTTGAGTCCAACCCGGTAAGACACG
ACTTATCGCCACTGGCAGCAGCCACTGGTAACAGGATTAGCAGAGCGAGGTATGTAGGCGGTGCTACAGA
GTTCTTGAAGTGGTGGCCTAACTACGGCTACACTAGAAGAACAGTATTTGGTATCTGCGCTCTGCTGAAG
CCAGTTACCTTCGGAAAAAGAGTTGGTAGCTCTTGATCCGGCAAACAAACCACCGCTGGTAGCGGTGGTT
TTTTTGTTTGCAAGCAGCAGATTACGCGCAGAAAAAAAGGATCTCAAGAAGATCCTTTGTTACCAATGCT
TAATCAGTGAGGCACCTATCTCAGCGATCTGTCTATTTCGTTCATCCATAGTTGCCTGACTCCCCGTCGT
GTAGATAACTACGATACGGGAGGGCTTACCATCTGGCCCCAGTGCTGCAATGATACCGCGAGACCCACGC
TCACCGGCTCCAGATTTATCAGCAATAAACCAGCCAGCCGGAAGGGCCGAGCGCAGAAGTGGTCCTGCAA
CTTTATCCGCCTCCATCCAGTCTATTAATTGTTGCCGGGAAGCTAGAGTAAGTAGTTCGCCAGTTAATAG
TTTGCGCAACGTTGTTGCCATTGCTACAGGCATCGTGGTGTCACGCTCGTCGTTTGGTATGGCTTCATTC
AGCTCCGGTTCCCAACGATCAAGGCGAGTTACATGATCCCCCATGTTGTGCAAAAAAGCGGTTAGCTCCT
TCGGTCCTCCGATCGTTGTCAGAAGTAAGTTGGCCGCAGTGTTATCACTCATGGTTATGGCAGCACTGCA
TAATTCTCTTACTGTCATGCCATCCGTAAGATGCTTTTCTGTGACTGGTGAGTACTCAACCAAGTCATTC
TGAGAATAGTGTATGCGGCGACCGAGTTGCTCTTGCCCGGCGTCAATACGGGATAATACCGCGCCACATA
GCAGAACTTTAAAAGTGCTCATCATTGGAAAACGTTCTTCGGGGCGAAAACTCTCAAGGATCTTACCGCT
GTTGAGATCCAGTTCGATGTAACCCACTCGTGCACCCAACTGATCTTCAGCATCTTTTACTTTCACCAGC
GTTTCTGGGTGAGCAAAAACAGGAAGGCAAAATGCCGCAAAAAAGGGAATAAGGGCGACACGGAAATGTT
GAATACTCATACTCTTCCTTTTTCAATATTATTGAAGCATTTATCAGGGTTATTGTCTCATGTCCGCGCG
TT
Features (pLannotate 1.2.2; 21 found; start..end, strand, type, name):
      4..39      +  CDS            lef2 (fragment): baculovirus late expression factor 2
    181..1008    +  misc_recomb    baculovirus recombination region (lef2/ORF603): contains ORF603 and part of lef2
   1020..1078    +  misc_recomb    baculovirus recombination region (ORF603) (fragment): contains ORF603 and part of lef2
   1140..1443    +  enhancer       CMV enhancer: human cytomegalovirus immediate early enhancer
   1449..1726    +  promoter       chicken β-actin promoter: No description available
   1727..1862    +  intron         hybrid intron (fragment): hybrid between chicken β-actin (CBA) and minute virus of mice (MMV) introns (Gray et al., 2011)
   1951..2081    +  intron         chimeric intron (fragment): chimera between introns from chicken β-actin and rabbit β-globin
   2147..2165    +  promoter       T7 promoter: promoter for bacteriophage T7 RNA polymerase
   2339..3049    +  CDS            EGFP: EGFP is a basic (constitutively fluorescent) green fluorescent protein published in 1996, derived from Aequorea victoria. It is reported to be a rapidly-maturing weak dimer with moderate acid sensitivity.
   3074..3098    +  protein_bind   attB1: mutant version of attB; recombination site for the Gateway® BP reaction BP Clonase™
   3101..5809    +  CDS            POLG_ZIKV (fragment): Experimental evidence at protein level: Swiss-Prot protein existence level 1. [RNA-directed RNA polymerase NS5]: Replicates the viral (+) and (-) RNA genome, and performs the capping of genomes in the cytoplasm (PubMed:31090058). Methylates viral RNA cap at guanine N-7 and ribose 2'-O positions. Once sufficient NS5 is expressed, binds to the cap-proximal structure and inhibits further translation of the viral genome (PubMed:32313955). Besides its role in RNA genome replication, also prevents the establishment of a cellular antiviral state by blocking the interferon-alpha/beta (IFN-alpha/beta)
   5811..5835    -  protein_bind   attB2: mutant version of attB; recombination site for the Gateway® BP reaction BP Clonase™
   5870..5887    +  CDS            7xHis (fragment): 6xHis affinity tag
   5899..5967    +  CDS            HBB (fragment): HBB_PONPY - Experimental evidence at transcript level: Swiss-Prot protein existence level 2. Involved in oxygen transport from the lung to the various peripheral tissues. From Pongo pygmaeus (Bornean orangutan).
   6042..6097    +  polyA_signal   β-globin poly(A) signal: rabbit β-globin polyadenylation signal (Gil and Proudfoot, 1987)
   6185..6232    +  terminator     T7 terminator: transcription terminator for bacteriophage T7 RNA polymerase
   6245..6950    +  misc_recomb    baculovirus recombination region (ORF1629): contains part of ORF1629
   6959..6992    +  protein_bind   loxP: Cre-mediated recombination occurs in the 8-bp core sequence (GCATACAT). Cre recombinase
   7160..7747    -  rep_origin     ori: high-copy-number ColE1/pMB1/pBR322/pUC origin of replication
   7760..8620    -  CDS            AmpR: β-lactamase; bla; confers resistance to ampicillin, carbenicillin, and related antibiotics
   8621..8672    -  promoter       AmpR promoter (fragment): bla
