[The description below was written by a language model from this plasmid's Addgene catalogue record and pLannotate feature annotations shown in this document.]
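Description:
pmCellFree_KA1_ZIKV NS5 is a high-copy bacterial plasmid built on the pmCellFree_KA1 backbone and designed to express Zika virus NS5 as an N-terminal eGFP fusion, either in cell-free translation reactions or in mammalian cells. It is propagated in E. coli through a ColE1/pUC-type origin and selected with ampicillin via the β-lactamase gene. The catalogue lists the vector type as bacterial expression, although the stated purpose and regulatory elements point to in vitro and mammalian use.

The expression cassette has a stacked promoter arrangement. A CAG-type unit (CMV enhancer, chicken β-actin promoter and chimeric intron fragments) drives transcription in mammalian cells. A T7 promoter immediately downstream lets T7 RNA polymerase generate template RNA for coupled cell-free systems. The reading frame begins with EGFP, which the record describes as preceded by an 8xHis tag on the backbone, though that tag is not annotated upstream of EGFP. EGFP continues through an attB1 site into the NS5 coding region, the viral RNA-dependent RNA polymerase and cap methyltransferase, which ends just before attB2. These att sites reflect insertion by Gateway cloning. A short His-tag fragment is annotated beyond attB2, but whether it is translated is not stated. The cassette ends with a rabbit β-globin polyadenylation signal and a T7 terminator, matching the two transcription modes.

Baculovirus recombination regions (lef2/ORF603 and ORF1629) flank the cassette, and a loxP site follows it. These suggest the backbone could also be transferred into a baculovirus genome, though the record does not mention this use. The associated publication concerns mapping interactions among cell-free expressed Zika virus proteins.
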