Addgene plasmid #145348: pmCellFree_KA1_ZIKV NS5
Purpose: Cell-free/ mammalian expression vector for Zika virus NS5 protein with N-term eGFP
Depositing lab: Rob Parton. Depositing organization: University of Queensland. Publication: Mapping Interactions among Cell-Free Expressed Zika Virus Proteins. Varasteh Moradi S, Gagoski D, Mureev S, Walden P, McMahon KA, Parton RG, Johnston WA, Alexandrov K. J Proteome Res. 2020 Apr 3;19(4):1522-1532. doi: 10.1021/acs.jproteome.9b00771. Epub 2020 Mar 9. PubMed 32081002.
Backbone
  Vector backbone: pmCellFree_KA1
  Vector type: Bacterial Expression
Growth in bacteria
  Bacterial resistance: Ampicillin, 100 μg/mL
  Growth temperature: 37°C
  Growth strain: DH5alpha
  Copy number: High Copy
Gene/Insert
  Gene/Insert name: ZIKV NS5
  Species: NC_012532 (ZIKAV)
  Promoter: T7- CMV/CAG
  Tag / fusion protein: 8xHis and eGFP (N terminal on backbone)
  Cloning method: Gateway Cloning
Terms and licenses: Academic/Nonprofit Terms; Industry Terms: Not Available to Industry
How to cite: pmCellFree_KA1_ZIKV NS5 was a gift from Rob Parton (Addgene plasmid # 145348 ; http://n2t.net/addgene:145348 ; RRID:Addgene_145348)
